>Addgene plasmid #195264 | pCS2-mutFAKSPARK2 | addgene full sequence | sequence record 398247 | Addgene NGS Result
CGCCATTCTGCCTGGGGACGTCGGAGCAAGCTTGATTTAGGTGACACTATAGAATACAAGCTACTTGTTC
TTTTTGCAGGATCCGCTAGCGCCACCATGGAGACGGATGATTTCGCGGAGATAATAGATGAGCTCGAGTC
CGGACTCAGATCTGGCAGCGGTGGAGGCGATATCATGGTGAGCAAGGGCGAGGAGCTGTTCACCGGGGTG
GTGCCCATCCTGGTCGAGCTGGACGGCGACGTAAACGGCCACAAGTTCAGCGTGTCCGGCGAGGGCGAGG
GCGATGCCACCTACGGCAAGCTGACCCTGAAGTTCATCTGCACCACCGGCAAGCTGCCCGTGCCCTGGCC
CACCCTCGTGACCACCCTGACCTACGGCGTGCAGTGCTTCAGCCGCTACCCCGACCACATGAAGCAGCAC
GACTTCTTCAAGTCCGCCATGCCCGAAGGCTACGTCCAGGAGCGCACCATCTTCTTCAAGGACGACGGCA
ACTACAAGACCCGCGCCGAGGTGAAGTTCGAGGGCGACACCCTGGTGAACCGCATCGAGCTGAAGGGCAT
CGACTTCAAGGAGGACGGCAACATCCTGGGGCACAAGCTGGAGTACAACTACAACAGCCACAACGTCTAT
ATCATGGCCGACAAGCAGAAGAACGGCATCAAGGCCAACTTCAAGATCCGCCACAACATCGAGGACGGCA
GCGTGCAGCTCGCCGACCACTACCAGCAGAACACCCCCATCGGCGACGGCCCCGTGCTGCTGCCCGACAA
CCACTACCTGAGCACCCAGTCCGCCCTGAGCAAAGACCCCAACGAGAAGCGCGATCACATGGTCCTGCTG
GAGTTCGTGACCGCCGCCGGGATCACTCTCGGCATGGACGAGCTGTACAAGGGATCCGGCAGTGCTGGTG
GTAGTGCTGGTGGTAGTGCTGGTGGTAGTGCTGGTGGCAGTGCTGGTGGTAGTGCTGGTGGTAGTGCTGG
TGGCTCTAGAGGAGAAATCGCAAAGAGTCTGAAAGAAATTGCAAAATCCTTGAAGGAAATAGCGTGGTCA
CTGAAAGAAATTGCCAAGTCCCTCAAAGGGGGTACCGAGGGCAGAGGAAGTCTGCTAACATGCGGTGACG
TCGAGGAGAATCCTGGCCCAAAGCTTGCCACCATGTGGTATTTTGGCAAGATCACCAGACGGGAGTCAGA
GCGGTTACTGCTCAATGCAGAGAACCCGAGAGGGACCTTCCTCGTGCGAGAAAGTGAGACCACGAAAGGT
GCCTACTGCCTCTCAGTGTCTGACTTCGACAACGCCAAGGGCCTCAACGTGAAGCACTACAAGATCCGCA
AGCTGGACAGCGGCGGCTTCTACATCACCTCCCGCACCCAGTTCAACAGCCTGCAGCAGCTGGTGGCCTA
CTACTCCAAACACGCCGATGGCCTGTGCCACCGCCTCACCACCGTGTGCCTCGAGTCCGGACTCAGATCT
GGCAGCGGTGGAGGCGATATCATGGTGAGCAAGGGCGAGGAGCTGTTCACCGGGGTGGTGCCCATCCTGG
TCGAGCTGGACGGCGACGTAAACGGCCACAAGTTCAGCGTGTCCGGCGAGGGCGAGGGCGATGCCACCTA
CGGCAAGCTGACCCTGAAGTTCATCTGCACCACCGGCAAGCTGCCCGTGCCCTGGCCCACCCTCGTGACC
ACCCTGACCTTCGGCGTGCAGTGCTTCAGCCGCTACCCCGACCACATGAAGCAGCACGACTTCTTCAAGT
CCGCCATGCCCGAAGGCTACGTCCAGGAGCGCACCATCTTCTTCAAGGACGACGGCAACTACAAGACCCG
CGCCGAGGTGAAGTTCGAGGGCGACACCCTGGTGAACCGCATCGAGCTGAAGGGCATCGACTTCAAGGAG
GACGGCAACATCCTGGGGCACAAGCTGGAGTACAACTACAACAGCCACAACGTCTATATCATGGCCGACA
AGCAGAAGAACGGCATCAAGGCCAACTTCAAGATCCGCCACAACATCGAGGACGGCAGCGTGCAGCTCGC
CGACCACTACCAGCAGAACACCCCCATCGGCGACGGCCCCGTGCTGCTGCCCGACAACCACTACCTGAGC
ACCCAGTCCGCCCTGAGCAAAGACCCCAACGAGAAGCGCGATCACATGGTCCTGCTGGAGTTCGTGACCG
CCGCCGGGATCACTCTCGGCATGGACGAGCTGTACAAGGGATCCGGCAGTGCTGGTGGTAGTGCTGGTGG
TAGTGCTGGTGGTAGTGCTGGTGGCAGTGCTGGTGGTAGTGCTGGTGGTAGTGCTGGTGGCTCTAGAACC
TTGAGAGAAATCGAGGAATTGTTGAGGAAAATCATTGAAGACAGCGTGCGCAGTGTGGCCGAGCTGGAGG
ACATTGAGAAGTGGCTGAAGAAAATCTAAGAATTCAAGGCCTCTCGAGCCTCTAGAACTATAGTGAGTCG
TATTACGTAGATCCAGACATGATAAGATACATTGATGAGTTTGGACAAACCACAACTAGAATGCAGTGAA
AAAAATGCTTTATTTGTGAAATTTGTGATGCTATTGCTTTATTTGTAACCATTATAAGCTGCAATAAACA
AGTTAACAACAACAATTGCATTCATTTTATGTTTCAGGTTCAGGGGGAGGTGTGGGAGGTTTTTTAATTC
GCGGCCGCGGCGCCAATGCATTGGGCCCGGTACCCAGCTTTTGTTCCCTTTAGTGAGGGTTAATTGCGCG
CTTGGCGTAATCATGGTCATAGCTGTTTCCTGTGTGAAATTGTTATCCGCTCACAATTCCACACAACATA
CGAGCCGGGAGCATAAAGTGTAAAGCCTGGGGTGCCTAATGAGTGAGCTAACTCACATTAATTGCGTTGC
GCTCACTGCCCGCTTTCCAGTCGGGAAACCTGTCGTGCCAGCTGCATTAATGAATCGGCCAACGCGCGGG
GAGAGGCGGTTTGCGTATTGGGCGCTCTTCCGCTTCCTCGCTCACTGACTCGCTGCGCTCGGTCGTTCGG
CTGCGGCGAGCGGTATCAGCTCACTCAAAGGCGGTAATACGGTTATCCACAGAATCAGGGGATAACGCAG
GAAAGAACATGTGAGCAAAAGGCCAGCAAAAGGCCAGGAACCGTAAAAAGGCCGCGTTGCTGGCGTTTTT
CCATAGGCTCCGCCCCCCTGACGAGCATCACAAAAATCGACGCTCAAGTCAGAGGTGGCGAAACCCGACA
GGACTATAAAGATACCAGGCGTTTCCCCCTGGAAGCTCCCTCGTGCGCTCTCCTGTTCCGACCCTGCCGC
TTACCGGATACCTGTCCGCCTTTCTCCCTTCGGGAAGCGTGGCGCTTTCTCATAGCTCACGCTGTAGGTA
TCTCAGTTCGGTGTAGGTCGTTCGCTCCAAGCTGGGCTGTGTGCACGAACCCCCCGTTCAGCCCGACCGC
TGCGCCTTATCCGGTAACTATCGTCTTGAGTCCAACCCGGTAAGACACGACTTATCGCCACTGGCAGCAG
CCACTGGTAACAGGATTAGCAGAGCGAGGTATGTAGGCGGTGCTACAGAGTTCTTGAAGTGGTGGCCTAA
CTACGGCTACACTAGAAGAACAGTATTTGGTATCTGCGCTCTGCTGAAGCCAGTTACCTTCGGAAAAAGA
GTTGGTAGCTCTTGATCCGGCAAACAAACCACCGCTGGTAGCGGTGGTTTTTTTGTTTGCAAGCAGCAGA
TTACGCGCAGAAAAAAAGGATCTCAAGAAGATCCTTTGATCTTTTCTACGGGGTCTGACGCTCAGTGGAA
CGAAAACTCACGTTAAGGGATTTTGGTCATGAGATTATCAAAAAGGATCTTCACCTAGATCCTTTTAAAT
TAAAAATGAAGTTTTAAATCAATCTAAAGTATATATGAGTAAACTTGGTCTGACAGTTACCAATGCTTAA
TCAGTGAGGCACCTATCTCAGCGATCTGTCTATTTCGTTCATCCATAGTTGCCTGACTCCCCGTCGTGTA
GATAACTACGATACGGGAGGGCTTACCATCTGGCCCCAGTGCTGCAATGATACCGCGAGACCCACGCTCA
CCGGCTCCAGATTTATCAGCAATAAACCAGCCAGCCGGAAGGGCCGAGCGCAGAAGTGGTCCTGCAACTT
TATCCGCCTCCATCCAGTCTATTAATTGTTGCCGGGAAGCTAGAGTAAGTAGTTCGCCAGTTAATAGTTT
GCGCAACGTTGTTGCCATTGCTACAGGCATCGTGGTGTCACGCTCGTCGTTTGGTATGGCTTCATTCAGC
TCCGGTTCCCAACGATCAAGGCGAGTTACATGATCCCCCATGTTGTGCAAAAAAGCGGTTAGCTCCTTCG
GTCCTCCGATCGTTGTCAGAAGTAAGTTGGCCGCAGTGTTATCACTCATGGTTATGGCAGCACTGCATAA
TTCTCTTACTGTCATGCCATCCGTAAGATGCTTTTCTGTGACTGGTGAGTACTCAACCAAGTCATTCTGA
GAATAGTGTATGCGGCGACCGAGTTGCTCTTGCCCGGCGTCAATACGGGATAATACCGCGCCACATAGCA
GAACTTTAAAAGTGCTCATCATTGGAAAACGTTCTTCGGGGCGAAAACTCTCAAGGATCTTACCGCTGTT
GAGATCCAGTTCGATGTAACCCACTCGTGCACCCAACTGATCTTCAGCATCTTTTACTTTCACCAGCGTT
TCTGGGTGAGCAAAAACAGGAAGGCAAAATGCCGCAAAAAAGGGAATAAGGGCGACACGGAAATGTTGAA
TACTCATACTCTTCCTTTTTCAATATTATTGAAGCATTTATCAGGGTTATTGTCTCATGAGCGGATACAT
ATTTGAATGTATTTAGAAAAATAAACAAATAGGGGTTCCGCGCACATTTCCCCGAAAAGTGCCACCTAAA
TTGTAAGCGTTAATATTTTGTTAAAATTCGCGTTAAATTTTTGTTAAATCAGCTCATTTTTTAACCAATA
GGCCGAAATCGGCAAAATCCCTTATAAATCAAAAGAATAGACCGAGATAGGGT
[37 nt withheld, positions 5024-5060]
AAAGAACGTGGACTCCAACGTCAAAGG
[49 nt withheld, positions 5088-5136]
T
[91 nt withheld, positions 5138-5228]
G
[124 nt withheld, positions 5230-5353]
CCCATTCGCCATTCAGGCTGCGCAACTGTTGGGAAGGGCGATCGGTGCGGGCCTCTTCGCTATTACGCCA
GTCGACCGCCAATTCAATATGGCGTATATGGACTCATGCCAATTCAATATGGTGGATCTGGACCTGTGCC
AATTCAATATGGCGTATATGGACTCGTGCCAATTCAATATGGTGGATCTGGACCCCAGCCAATTCAATAT
GGCGGACTTGGCACCATGCCAATTCAATATGGCGGACCTGGCACTGTGCCAACTGGGGAGGGGTCTACTT
GGCACGGTGCCAAGTTTGAGGAGGGGTCTTGGCCCTGTGCCAAGTCCGCCATATTGAATTGGCATGGTGC
CAATAATGGCGGCCATATTGGCTATATGCCAGGATCAATATATAGGCAATATCCAATATGGCCCTATGCC
AATATGGCTATTGGCCAGGTTCAATACTATGTATTGGCCCTATGCCATATAGTATTCCATATATGGGTTT
TCCTATTGACGTAGATAGCCCCTCCCAATGGGCGGTCCCATATACCATATATGGGGCTTCCTAATACCGC
CCATAGCCACTCCCCCATTGACGTCAATGGTCTCTATATATGGTCTTTCCTATTGACGTCATATGGGCGG
TCCTATTGACGTATATGGCGCCTCCCCCATTGACGTCAATTACGGTAAATGGCCCGCCTGGCTCAATGCC
CATTGACGTCAATAGGACCACCCACCATTGACGTCAATGGGATGGCTCATTGCCCATTCATATCCGTTCT
CACGCCCCCTATTGACGTCAATGACGGTAAATGGCCCACTTGGCAGTACATCAATATCTATTAATAGTAA
CTTGGCAAGTACATTACTATTGGAAGTACGCCAGGGTACATTGGCAGTACTCCCATTGACGTCAATGGCG
GTAAATGGCCCGCGATGGCTGCCAAGTACATCCCCATTGACGTCAATGGGGAGGGGCAATGACGCAAATG
GGCGTTCCATTGACGTAAATGGGCGGTAGGCGTGCCTAATGGGAGGTCTATATAAGCAATGCTCGTTTAG
GGAAC
Features (pLannotate 1.2.2; 17 found; start..end, strand, type, name):
     35..53      +  promoter       SP6 promoter: promoter for bacteriophage SP6 RNA polymerase
    175..891     +  CDS            EGFP: EGFP is a basic (constitutively fluorescent) green fluorescent protein published in 1996, derived from Aequorea victoria. It is reported to be a rapidly-maturing weak dimer with moderate acid sensitivity.
   1147..1449    +  CDS            Src (fragment): SRC_MOUSE - Experimental evidence at protein level: Swiss-Prot protein existence level 1. Non-receptor protein tyrosine kinase which is activated following engagement of many different classes of cellular receptors including immune response receptors, integrins and other adhesion receptors, receptor protein tyrosine kinases, G protein-coupled receptors as well as cytokine receptors. Participates in signaling pathways that control a diverse spectrum of biological activities including gene transcription, immune response, cell adhesion, cell cycle progression, apoptosis, migration, and transforma
   1492..2208    +  CDS            EGFP: EGFP is a basic (constitutively fluorescent) green fluorescent protein published in 1996, derived from Aequorea victoria. It is reported to be a rapidly-maturing weak dimer with moderate acid sensitivity.
   2438..2455    -  promoter       T7 promoter (fragment): promoter for bacteriophage T7 RNA polymerase
   2460..2594    -  polyA_signal   SV40 poly(A) signal: SV40 polyadenylation signal
   2707..2725    -  promoter       T3 promoter: promoter for bacteriophage T3 RNA polymerase
   2770..2786    -  protein_bind   lac operator: The lac repressor binds to the lac operator to inhibit transcription in E. coli. This inhibition can be relieved by adding lactose or isopropyl-β-D-thiogalactopyranoside (IPTG). lac repressor encoded by lacI
   2794..2824    -  promoter       lac promoter: promoter for the E. coli lac operon
   2839..2860    -  protein_bind   CAP binding site: CAP binding activates transcription in the presence of cAMP. E. coli catabolite activator protein
   2873..2965    -  CDS            lacI (fragment): lac repressor; lacI; The lac repressor binds to the lac operator to inhibit transcription in E. coli. This inhibition can be relieved by adding lactose or isopropyl-β-D-thiogalactopyranoside (IPTG).
   3148..3736    -  rep_origin     ori: high-copy-number ColE1/pMB1/pBR322/pUC origin of replication
   3907..4767    -  CDS            AmpR: β-lactamase; bla; confers resistance to ampicillin, carbenicillin, and related antibiotics
   4768..4872    -  promoter       AmpR promoter: bla
   4925..5353    -  rep_origin     f1 ori (sequence partly withheld): f1 bacteriophage origin of replication; arrow indicates direction of (+) strand synthesis
   5358..5424    -  CDS            lacZα (fragment): LacZα fragment of β-galactosidase; lacZ fragment
   5431..6408    +  promoter       CMV IE94 promoter: enhancer/promoter region of simian cytomegalovirus major immediate early transcription unit IE94
