[The description below was written by a language model from this plasmid's Addgene catalogue record and pLannotate feature annotations shown in this document.]
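Description:
pCS2-mutFAKSPARK2 is a mammalian expression plasmid built on the pCS2 backbone that expresses a tyrosine-to-phenylalanine mutant version of the FAKSPARK2 sensor. It is maintained in E. coli through a high-copy ColE1/pUC-type origin and selected with ampicillin via the β-lactamase (AmpR) gene and its own promoter. An f1 phage origin and remnants of the lac region (lac promoter, operator, CAP site, and lacI and lacZα fragments) are also present as backbone carry-over.

The roughly 2.3 kb insert sits downstream of the simian cytomegalovirus IE94 enhancer/promoter, listed in the catalogue simply as CMV, and is followed by an SV40 polyadenylation signal. The annotation on that signal and on the neighbouring T7 fragment is placed on the reverse strand. An SP6 promoter lies between the CMV element and the coding region, and a T3 promoter flanks the far side. In pCS2 vectors this arrangement allows in vitro transcription and provides sequencing primer sites. Within the insert, the feature table detects two EGFP coding sequences on either side of a fragment matching mouse Src. The unannotated stretches between and after these parts presumably hold the remaining sensor elements, but the record does not identify them, nor does it say which tyrosine is changed or whether the two EGFP units are produced as one polypeptide or as separate ones.

Because phenylalanine cannot be phosphorylated, a Tyr-to-Phe substitution in a kinase reporter typically yields a non-responsive version. This construct therefore most plausibly serves as a negative control for the focal adhesion kinase activity sensor FAKSPARK2 in live-cell fluorescence imaging, consistent with the associated study of focal adhesion kinase activity during cell migration.
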