Addgene plasmid #195264: pCS2-mutFAKSPARK2
Purpose: express Tyr to Phe mutant FAKSPARK2
Depositing lab: Xiaokun Shu. Depositing organization: University of California, San Francisco (UCSF). Publication: Polarized focal adhesion kinase activity within a focal adhesion during cell migration. Li X, Combs JD 3rd, Salaita K, Shu X. Nat Chem Biol. 2023 Jun 22. doi: 10.1038/s41589-023-01353-y. PubMed 37349581.
Backbone
  Vector backbone: pCS2
  Vector type: Mammalian Expression
Growth in bacteria
  Bacterial resistance: Ampicillin, 100 μg/mL
  Growth temperature: 37°C
  Growth strain: DH5alpha
  Copy number: High Copy
Gene/Insert
  Gene/Insert name: Tyr to Phe mutant FAKSPARK2 sensor
  Insert size (bp): 2313
  Promoter: CMV
  Cloning method: Restriction Enzyme; 5′ cloning site NheI (unknown if destroyed); 3′ cloning site EcoRI (unknown if destroyed)
  Sequencing primers: 5′ SP6; 3′ T3
Terms and licenses: Academic/Nonprofit Terms; Industry Terms: Not Available to Industry
How to cite: pCS2-mutFAKSPARK2 was a gift from Xiaokun Shu (Addgene plasmid # 195264 ; http://n2t.net/addgene:195264 ; RRID:Addgene_195264)
